Addgene plasmid #112614: pVHC
Purpose: promoterless expression plasmid driving multicistronic cassette H2BVenus_p2A_HygroR_p2A_CreERt2
Depositing lab: Stefan Heller. Depositing organization: Stanford University. Publication: Fbxo2(VHC) mouse and embryonic stem cell reporter lines delineate in vitro-generated inner ear sensory epithelia cells and enable otic lineage selection and Cre-recombination. Hartman BH, Bscke R, Ellwanger DC, Keymeulen S, Scheibinger M, Heller S. Dev Biol. 2018 Sep 1. pii: S0012-1606(18)30499-8. doi: 10.1016/j.ydbio.2018.08.013. PubMed 30179592.
Backbone
  Vector backbone: promoterless backbone from pd2EGFP-1
  Backbone manufacturer: Clontech
  Backbone size w/o insert (bp): 3110
  Total vector size (bp): 8141
  Vector type: Mammalian Expression ; Promoterless vector, ready for promoter for mammalian expression
  Selectable markers: Hygromycin
Growth in bacteria
  Bacterial resistance: Kanamycin, 50 μg/mL
  Growth temperature: 37°C
  Growth strain: DH5alpha
  Copy number: High Copy
Gene/Insert 1
  Gene/Insert name: H2B-Venus (alt name: HIST1H2BB, H2B.1, H2B/f, H2BFF, MGC119804)
  Species: H. sapiens (human); Aequorea victoria
  Insert size (bp): 1101
  GenBank ID: NM_021058
  Entrez Gene: H2BC3 (a.k.a. H2B.1, H2B/f, H2BFF, HIST1H2BB)
  Promoter: No Promoter
  Tag / fusion protein: Venus (C terminal on insert)
  Cloning method: Gibson Cloning
  Sequencing primers: 5′ TTTATTCATGAGGCCGGCCACC; 3′ TGAAGTTAGTAGCTCCGCTTCC
Gene/Insert 2
  Gene/Insert name: Hygrophosphotransferase (alt names: HygroR; hygromycin-B)
  Species: Coccidioides posadasii C735 delta SOWgp
  Insert size (bp): 1023
  GenBank ID: XM_003071606
  Promoter: No Promoter
  Cloning method: Gibson Cloning
  Sequencing primers: 5′ atgaaaaagcctgaactcaccgc; 3′ ttcctttgccctcggacga
Gene/Insert 3
  Gene/Insert name: Cre-ERT2 fusion protein
  Species: Bacteriophage P1
  Insert size (bp): 1983
  Promoter: No Promoter
  Cloning method: Gibson Cloning
  Sequencing primers: 5′ ATGTCCAATTTACTGACCGTACA; 3′ TCAAGCTGTGGCAGGGAAACC
Resource information
  A portion of this plasmid was derived from a plasmid made by: H2B-Venus was cloned from Addgene plasmid 26750, HygroR was cloned from Addgene plasmid 28226, CreERT2 and Rabbit betaglobin PolyA were cloned from Addgene plasmid 14797
Terms and licenses: Academic/Nonprofit Terms; Industry Terms: Not Available to Industry
Depositor comments: Promoterless multicistronic reporter plasmid containing H2BVenus, HygroR, and CreERT2 in a single ORF with two P2A sequences.
How to cite: pVHC was a gift from Stefan Heller (Addgene plasmid # 112614 ; http://n2t.net/addgene:112614 ; RRID:Addgene_112614)
