[The description below was written by a language model from this plasmid's Addgene catalogue record and pLannotate feature annotations shown in this document.]
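Description:
pVHC is a promoterless mammalian expression plasmid built on the promoterless backbone of Clontech's pd2EGFP-1, with a total size of about 8.1 kb. It replicates at high copy in E. coli from a ColE1/pUC-type origin and is selected with kanamycin. The resistance gene is the Tn5 NeoR/KanR cassette, preceded by both a bacterial (bla) promoter and the SV40 enhancer/early promoter and followed by an HSV TK polyadenylation signal. This arrangement would also be expected to support G418 selection in mammalian cells, although the record lists hygromycin as the mammalian selectable marker. An f1 origin is also annotated, along with small fragments of lac, SV40 and bGH elements that appear to be backbone remnants.

The payload is a single open reading frame, assembled by Gibson cloning, that encodes three proteins separated by two P2A self-cleaving peptide sequences. The first is human histone H2B fused at its C terminus to the yellow fluorescent protein Venus, giving a nuclear, chromatin-bound reporter. The second is hygromycin phosphotransferase, for drug selection of expressing cells. The third is CreERT2, Cre recombinase fused to the mutated estrogen receptor ligand-binding domain so that recombination between loxP sites depends on tamoxifen. A rabbit β-globin polyadenylation signal terminates the transcript.

A multiple cloning site lies immediately upstream of the cassette. Because no promoter drives the cassette, a regulatory sequence of choice can be inserted there so that its activity simultaneously labels nuclei, confers hygromycin resistance and provides inducible Cre. The associated publication describes Fbxo2 reporter mouse and embryonic stem cell lines carrying this VHC cassette, used to mark, select and lineage-trace inner ear (otic) sensory epithelial cells.
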