Features (pLannotate 1.2.2; 19 found; start..end, strand, type, name):
     28..404     +  CDS            H2B (fragment) (sequence withheld): human histone H2B; HIST1H2BJ
    412..1128    +  CDS            Venus: Venus is a basic (constitutively fluorescent) yellow fluorescent protein published in 2002, derived from Aequorea victoria. It is reported to be a rapidly-maturing weak dimer with moderate acid sensitivity.
   1195..2217    +  CDS            hph: KHYB_ECOLX - Experimental evidence at protein level: Swiss-Prot protein existence level 1. The aminoglycoside phosphotransferases achieve inactivation of their antibiotic substrates by phosphorylation. Only phosphorylates hygromycin and closely related compounds such as demethyl analogs and destomycin. From Escherichia coli.
   2287..3315    +  CDS            cre: RECR_BPP1 - Experimental evidence at protein level: Swiss-Prot protein existence level 1. Catalyzes site-specific recombination between two 34-base- pair LOXP sites. Its role is to maintain the phage genome as a monomeric unit-copy plasmid in the lysogenic state. From Escherichia phage P1 (Bacteriophage P1).
   3328..4263    +  CDS            ERT2: mutated ligand-binding domain of the human estrogen receptor (Feil et al., 1997)
   4280..4351    +  CDS            HBB (fragment): HBB_PONPY - Experimental evidence at transcript level: Swiss-Prot protein existence level 2. Involved in oxygen transport from the lung to the various peripheral tissues. From Pongo pygmaeus (Bornean orangutan).
   4422..4477    +  polyA_signal   β-globin poly(A) signal: rabbit β-globin polyadenylation signal (Gil and Proudfoot, 1987)
   4862..4878    -  protein_bind   lac operator: The lac repressor binds to the lac operator to inhibit transcription in E. coli. This inhibition can be relieved by adding lactose or isopropyl-β-D-thiogalactopyranoside (IPTG). lac repressor encoded by lacI
   4886..4916    -  promoter       lac promoter: promoter for the E. coli lac operon
   4938..4957    +  polyA_signal   SV40 poly(A) signal (fragment): SV40 polyadenylation signal
   4991..5419    -  rep_origin     f1 ori (sequence partly withheld): f1 bacteriophage origin of replication; arrow indicates direction of (+) strand synthesis
   5446..5550    +  promoter       AmpR promoter: bla
   5552..5909    +  promoter       SV40 promoter: SV40 enhancer and early promoter
   5944..6738    +  CDS            NeoR/KanR: aminoglycoside phosphotransferase from Tn5; aph(3')-II (or nptII); confers resistance to neomycin, kanamycin, and G418 (Geneticin®)
   6759..6911    +  CDS            ble (fragment): BLE_KLEPN - Experimental evidence at protein level: Swiss-Prot protein existence level 1. Binding protein with a strong affinity to the bleomycin family of antibiotics. Binds to CL990; an antimitotic-antibiotic compound. From Klebsiella pneumoniae.
   6970..7017    +  polyA_signal   HSV TK poly(A) signal: herpes simplex virus thymidine kinase polyadenylation signal (Cole and Stacy, 1985)
   7108..7124    -  polyA_signal   bGH poly(A) signal (fragment): bovine growth hormone polyadenylation signal
   7346..7934    +  rep_origin     ori: high-copy-number ColE1/pMB1/pBR322/pUC origin of replication
   8060..8137    +  misc_feature   MCS: multiple cloning site
>Addgene plasmid #112614 | pVHC | depositor full sequence | sequence record 215330 | pVHC sequence 8141 bps
GGCAAAGAATTCATGAGGCCGGCCACC
[378 nt withheld, positions 28-405]
TCCACCATGGTGAGCAAGGGCGAGGAGCTGTTCACCGGGGTGGTGCCCATCCTGGTCGAGCTGGACGGCG
ACGTAAACGGCCACAAGTTCAGCGTGTCCGGCGAGGGCGAGGGCGATGCCACCTACGGCAAGCTGACCCT
GAAGCTGATCTGCACCACCGGCAAGCTGCCCGTGCCCTGGCCCACCCTCGTGACCACCCTGGGCTACGGC
CTGCAGTGCTTCGCCCGCTACCCCGACCACATGAAGCAGCACGACTTCTTCAAGTCCGCCATGCCCGAAG
GCTACGTCCAGGAGCGCACCATCTTCTTCAAGGACGACGGCAACTACAAGACCCGCGCCGAGGTGAAGTT
CGAGGGCGACACCCTGGTGAACCGCATCGAGCTGAAGGGCATCGACTTCAAGGAGGACGGCAACATCCTG
GGGCACAAGCTGGAGTACAACTACAACAGCCACAACGTCTATATCACCGCCGACAAGCAGAAGAACGGCA
TCAAGGCCAACTTCAAGATCCGCCACAACATCGAGGACGGCGGCGTGCAGCTCGCCGACCACTACCAGCA
GAACACCCCCATCGGCGACGGCCCCGTGCTGCTGCCCGACAACCACTACCTGAGCTACCAGTCCGCCCTG
AGCAAAGACCCCAACGAGAAGCGCGATCACATGGTCCTGCTGGAGTTCGTGACCGCCGCCGGGATCACTC
TCGGCATGGACGAGCTGTACAAGGGAAGCGGAGCTACTAACTTCAGCCTGCTGAAGCAGGCTGGAGACGT
GGAGGAGAACCCTGGACCTATGAAAAAGCCTGAACTCACCGCGACGTCTGTCGAGAAGTTTCTGATCGAA
AAGTTCGACAGCGTCTCCGACCTGATGCAGCTCTCGGAGGGCGAAGAATCTCGTGCTTTCAGCTTCGATG
TAGGAGGGCGTGGATATGTCCTGCGGGTAAATAGCTGCGCCGATGGTTTCTACAAAGATCGTTATGTTTA
TCGGCACTTTGCATCGGCCGCGCTCCCGATTCCGGAAGTGCTTGACATTGGGGAATTCAGCGAGAGCCTG
ACCTATTGCATCTCCCGCCGTGCACAGGGTGTCACGTTGCAAGACCTGCCTGAAACCGAACTGCCCGCTG
TTCTGCAGCCGGTCGCGGAGGCCATGGATGCGATCGCTGCGGCCGATCTTAGCCAGACGAGCGGGTTCGG
CCCATTCGGACCGCAAGGAATCGGTCAATACACTACATGGCGTGATTTCATATGCGCGATTGCTGATCCC
CATGTGTATCACTGGCAAACTGTGATGGACGACACCGTCAGTGCGTCCGTCGCGCAGGCTCTCGATGAGC
TGATGCTTTGGGCCGAGGACTGCCCCGAAGTCCGGCACCTCGTGCACGCGGATTTCGGCTCCAACAATGT
CCTGACGGACAATGGCCGCATAACAGCGGTCATTGACTGGAGCGAGGCGATGTTCGGGGATTCCCAATAC
GAGGTCGCCAACATCTTCTTCTGGAGGCCGTGGTTGGCTTGTATGGAGCAGCAGACGCGCTACTTCGAGC
GGAGGCATCCGGAGCTTGCAGGATCGCCGCGGCTCCGGGCGTATATGCTCCGCATTGGTCTTGACCAACT
CTATCAGAGCTTGGTTGACGGCAATTTCGATGATGCAGCTTGGGCGCAGGGTCGATGCGACGCAATCGTC
CGATCCGGAGCCGGGACTGTCGGGCGTACACAAATCGCCCGCAGAAGCGCGGCCGTCTGGACCGATGGCT
GTGTAGAAGTACTCGCCGATAGTGGAAACCGACGCCCCAGCACTCGTCCGAGGGCAAAGGAACGCGGCTC
CGGCGCAACAAATTTCTCTCTCCTCAAACAAGCAGGCGATGTTGAAGAAAATCCCGGGCCCATGTCCAAT
TTACTGACCGTACACCAAAATTTGCCTGCATTACCGGTCGATGCAACGAGTGATGAGGTTCGCAAGAACC
TGATGGACATGTTCAGGGATCGCCAGGCGTTTTCTGAGCATACCTGGAAAATGCTTCTGTCCGTTTGCCG
GTCGTGGGCGGCATGGTGCAAGTTGAATAACCGGAAATGGTTTCCCGCAGAACCTGAAGATGTTCGCGAT
TATCTTCTATATCTTCAGGCGCGCGGTCTGGCAGTAAAAACTATCCAGCAACATTTGGGCCAGCTAAACA
TGCTTCATCGTCGGTCCGGGCTGCCACGACCAAGTGACAGCAATGCTGTTTCACTGGTTATGCGGCGGAT
CCGAAAAGAAAACGTTGATGCCGGTGAACGTGCAAAACAGGCTCTAGCGTTCGAACGCACTGATTTCGAC
CAGGTTCGTTCACTCATGGAAAATAGCGATCGCTGCCAGGATATACGTAATCTGGCATTTCTGGGGATTG
CTTATAACACCCTGTTACGTATAGCCGAAATTGCCAGGATCAGGGTTAAAGATATCTCACGTACTGACGG
TGGGAGAATGTTAATCCATATTGGCAGAACGAAAACGCTGGTTAGCACCGCAGGTGTAGAGAAGGCACTT
AGCCTGGGGGTAACTAAACTGGTCGAGCGATGGATTTCCGTCTCTGGTGTAGCTGATGATCCGAATAACT
ACCTGTTTTGCCGGGTCAGAAAAAATGGTGTTGCCGCGCCATCTGCCACCAGCCAGCTATCAACTCGCGC
CCTGGAAGGGATTTTTGAAGCAACTCATCGATTGATTTACGGCGCTAAGGATGACTCTGGTCAGAGATAC
CTGGCCTGGTCTGGACACAGTGCCCGTGTCGGAGCCGCGCGAGATATGGCCCGCGCTGGAGTTTCAATAC
CGGAGATCATGCAAGCTGGTGGCTGGACCAATGTAAATATTGTCATGAACTATATCCGTAACCTGGATAG
TGAAACAGGGGCAATGGTGCGCCTGCTGGAAGATGGCGATCTCGAGCCATCTGCTGGAGACATGAGAGCT
GCCAACCTTTGGCCAAGCCCGCTCATGATCAAACGCTCTAAGAAGAACAGCCTGGCCTTGTCCCTGACGG
CCGACCAGATGGTCAGTGCCTTGTTGGATGCTGAGCCCCCCATACTCTATTCCGAGTATGATCCTACCAG
ACCCTTCAGTGAAGCTTCGATGATGGGCTTACTGACCAACCTGGCAGACAGGGAGCTGGTTCACATGATC
AACTGGGCGAAGAGGGTGCCAGGCTTTGTGGATTTGACCCTCCATGATCAGGTCCACCTTCTAGAATGTG
CCTGGCTAGAGATCCTGATGATTGGTCTCGTCTGGCGCTCCATGGAGCACCCAGTGAAGCTACTGTTTGC
TCCTAACTTGCTCTTGGACAGGAACCAGGGAAAATGTGTAGAGGGCATGGTGGAGATCTTCGACATGCTG
CTGGCTACATCATCTCGGTTCCGCATGATGAATCTGCAGGGAGAGGAGTTTGTGTGCCTCAAATCTATTA
TTTTGCTTAATTCTGGAGTGTACACATTTCTGTCCAGCACCCTGAAGTCTCTGGAAGAGAAGGACCATAT
CCACCGAGTCCTGGACAAGATCACAGACACTTTGATCCACCTGATGGCCAAGGCAGGCCTGACCCTGCAG
CAGCAGCACCAGCGGCTGGCCCAGCTCCTCCTCATCCTCTCCCACATCAGGCACATGAGTAACAAAGGCA
TGGAGCATCTGTACAGCATGAAGTGCAAGAACGTGGTGCCCCTCTATGACCTGCTGCTGGAGGCGGCGGA
CGCCCACCGCCTACATGCGCCCACTAGCCGTGGAGGGGCATCCGTGGAGGAGACGGACCAAAGCCACTTG
GCCACTGCGGGCTCTACTTCATCGCATTCCTTGCAAAAGTATTACATCACGGGGGAGGCAGAGGGTTTCC
CTGCCACAGCTTGATAGCGGCCGCACTCCTCAGGTGCAGGCTGCCTATCAGAAGGTGGTGGCTGGTGTGG
CCAATGCCCTGGCTCACAAATACCACTGAGATCTTTTTCCCTCTGCCAAAAATTATGGGGACATCATGAA
GCCCCTTGAGCATCTGACTTCTGGCTAATAAAGGAAATTTATTTTCATTGCAATAGTGTGTTGGAATTTT
TTGTGTCTCTCACTCGGAAGGACATATGGGAGGGCAAATCATTTAAAACATCAGAATGAGTATTTGGTTT
AGAGTTTGGCAACATATGCCCATATGCTGGCTGCCATGAACAAAGGTTGGCTATAAAGAGGTCATCAGTA
TATGAAACAGCCCCCTGCTGTCCATTCCTTATTCCATAGAAAAGCCTTGACTTGAGGTTAGATTTTTTTT
ATATTTTGTTTTGTGTTATTTTTTTCTTTAACATCCCTAAAATTTTCCTTACATGTTTTACTAGCCAGAT
TTTTCCTCCTCTCCTGACTACTCCCAGTCATAGCTGTCCCTCTTCTCTTATGGAGATCCCTCGACCTGCA
GCCCAAGCTTGGCGTAATCATGGTCATAGCTGTTTCCTGTGTGAAATTGTTATCCGCTCACAATTCCACA
CAACATACGAGCCGGATGCATAAAGTGTAAAGCCTGGGGTGCCTAATGAGTGAAACTCATCAATGTATCT
TAAGGCGTAAATTGTAAGCGTTAATATTTTGTTAAAATTCGCGTTAAATTTTTGTTAAATCAGCTCATTT
TTTAACCAATAGGCCGAAATCGGCAAAATCCCTTATAAATCAAAAGAATAGACCGAGATAGGGT
[37 nt withheld, positions 5090-5126]
AAAGAACGTGGACTCCAACGTCAAAGG
[49 nt withheld, positions 5154-5202]
T
[91 nt withheld, positions 5204-5294]
G
[124 nt withheld, positions 5296-5419]
CAGGTGGCACTTTTCGGGGAAATGTGCGCGGAACCCCTATTTGTTTATTTTTCTAAATACATTCAAATAT
GTATCCGCTCATGAGACAATAACCCTGATAAATGCTTCAATAATATTGAAAAAGGAAGAGTCCTGAGGCG
GAAAGAACCAGCTGTGGAATGTGTGTCAGTTAGGGTGTGGAAAGTCCCCAGGCTCCCCAGCAGGCAGAAG
TATGCAAAGCATGCATCTCAATTAGTCAGCAACCAGGTGTGGAAAGTCCCCAGGCTCCCCAGCAGGCAGA
AGTATGCAAAGCATGCATCTCAATTAGTCAGCAACCATAGTCCCGCCCCTAACTCCGCCCATCCCGCCCC
TAACTCCGCCCAGTTCCGCCCATTCTCCGCCCCATGGCTGACTAATTTTTTTTATTTATGCAGAGGCCGA
GGCCGCCTCGGCCTCTGAGCTATTCCAGAAGTAGTGAGGAGGCTTTTTTGGAGGCCTAGGCTTTTGCAAA
GATCGATCAAGAGACAGGATGAGGATCGTTTCGCATGATTGAACAAGATGGATTGCACGCAGGTTCTCCG
GCCGCTTGGGTGGAGAGGCTATTCGGCTATGACTGGGCACAACAGACAATCGGCTGCTCTGATGCCGCCG
TGTTCCGGCTGTCAGCGCAGGGGCGCCCGGTTCTTTTTGTCAAGACCGACCTGTCCGGTGCCCTGAATGA
ACTGCAAGACGAGGCAGCGCGGCTATCGTGGCTGGCCACGACGGGCGTTCCTTGCGCAGCTGTGCTCGAC
GTTGTCACTGAAGCGGGAAGGGACTGGCTGCTATTGGGCGAAGTGCCGGGGCAGGATCTCCTGTCATCTC
ACCTTGCTCCTGCCGAGAAAGTATCCATCATGGCTGATGCAATGCGGCGGCTGCATACGCTTGATCCGGC
TACCTGCCCATTCGACCACCAAGCGAAACATCGCATCGAGCGAGCACGTACTCGGATGGAAGCCGGTCTT
GTCGATCAGGATGATCTGGACGAAGAGCATCAGGGGCTCGCGCCAGCCGAACTGTTCGCCAGGCTCAAGG
CGAGCATGCCCGACGGCGAGGATCTCGTCGTGACCCATGGCGATGCCTGCTTGCCGAATATCATGGTGGA
AAATGGCCGCTTTTCTGGATTCATCGACTGTGGCCGGCTGGGTGTGGCGGACCGCTATCAGGACATAGCG
TTGGCTACCCGTGATATTGCTGAAGAGCTTGGCGGCGAATGGGCTGACCGCTTCCTCGTGCTTTACGGTA
TCGCCGCTCCCGATTCGCAGCGCATCGCCTTCTATCGCCTTCTTGACGAGTTCTTCTGAGCGGGACTCTG
GGGTTCGAAATGACCGACCAAGCGACGCCCAACCTGCCATCACGAGATTTCGATTCCACCGCCGCCTTCT
ATGAAAGGTTGGGCTTCGGAATCGTTTTCCGGGACGCCGGCTGGATGATCCTCCAGCGCGGGGATCTCAT
GCTGGAGTTCTTCGCCCACCCTAGGGGGAGGCTAACTGAAACACGGAAGGAGACAATACCGGAAGGAACC
CGCGCTATGACGGCAATAAAAAGACAGAATAAAACGCACGGTGTTGGGTCGTTTGTTCATAAACGCGGGG
TTCGGTCCCAGGGCTGGCACTCTGTCGATACCCCACCGAGACCCCATTGGGGCCAATACGCCCGCGTTTC
TTCCTTTTCCCCACCCCACCCCCCAAGTTCGGGTGAAGGCCCAGGGCTCGCAGCCAACGTCGGGGCGGCA
GGCCCTGCCATAGCCTCAGGTTACTCATATATACTTTAGATTGATTTAAAACTTCATTTTTAATTTAAAA
GGATCTAGGTGAAGATCCTTTTTGATAATCTCATGACCAAAATCCCTTAACGTGAGTTTTCGTTCCACTG
AGCGTCAGACCCCGTAGAAAAGATCAAAGGATCTTCTTGAGATCCTTTTTTTCTGCGCGTAATCTGCTGC
TTGCAAACAAAAAAACCACCGCTACCAGCGGTGGTTTGTTTGCCGGATCAAGAGCTACCAACTCTTTTTC
CGAAGGTAACTGGCTTCAGCAGAGCGCAGATACCAAATACTGTCCTTCTAGTGTAGCCGTAGTTAGGCCA
CCACTTCAAGAACTCTGTAGCACCGCCTACATACCTCGCTCTGCTAATCCTGTTACCAGTGGCTGCTGCC
AGTGGCGATAAGTCGTGTCTTACCGGGTTGGACTCAAGACGATAGTTACCGGATAAGGCGCAGCGGTCGG
GCTGAACGGGGGGTTCGTGCACACAGCCCAGCTTGGAGCGAACGACCTACACCGAACTGAGATACCTACA
GCGTGAGCTATGAGAAAGCGCCACGCTTCCCGAAGGGAGAAAGGCGGACAGGTATCCGGTAAGCGGCAGG
GTCGGAACAGGAGAGCGCACGAGGGAGCTTCCAGGGGGAAACGCCTGGTATCTTTATAGTCCTGTCGGGT
TTCGCCACCTCTGACTTGAGCGTCGATTTTTGTGATGCTCGTCAGGGGGGCGGAGCCTATGGAAAAACGC
CAGCAACGCGGCCTTTTTACGGTTCCTGGCCTTTTGCTGGCCTTTTGCTCACATGTTCTTTCCTGCGTTA
TCCCCTGATTCTGTGGATAACCGTATTACCGCCATGCATTAGTTATTACTAGCGCTACCGGACTCAGATC
TCGAGCTCAAGCTTCGAATTCTGCAGTCGACGGTACCGCGGGCCCGGGATCCACCGGTCGCC
