Features (pLannotate 1.2.2; 19 found; start..end, strand, type, name):
     28..404     +  CDS            H2B (fragment) (sequence withheld): human histone H2B; HIST1H2BJ
    412..1128    +  CDS            Venus: Venus is a basic (constitutively fluorescent) yellow fluorescent protein published in 2002, derived from Aequorea victoria. It is reported to be a rapidly-maturing weak dimer with moderate acid sensitivity.
   1195..2217    +  CDS            hph: KHYB_ECOLX - Experimental evidence at protein level: Swiss-Prot protein existence level 1. The aminoglycoside phosphotransferases achieve inactivation of their antibiotic substrates by phosphorylation. Only phosphorylates hygromycin and closely related compounds such as demethyl analogs and destomycin. From Escherichia coli.
   2287..3315    +  CDS            cre: RECR_BPP1 - Experimental evidence at protein level: Swiss-Prot protein existence level 1. Catalyzes site-specific recombination between two 34-base- pair LOXP sites. Its role is to maintain the phage genome as a monomeric unit-copy plasmid in the lysogenic state. From Escherichia phage P1 (Bacteriophage P1).
   3328..4263    +  CDS            ERT2: mutated ligand-binding domain of the human estrogen receptor (Feil et al., 1997)
   4280..4351    +  CDS            HBB (fragment): HBB_PONPY - Experimental evidence at transcript level: Swiss-Prot protein existence level 2. Involved in oxygen transport from the lung to the various peripheral tissues. From Pongo pygmaeus (Bornean orangutan).
   4422..4477    +  polyA_signal   β-globin poly(A) signal: rabbit β-globin polyadenylation signal (Gil and Proudfoot, 1987)
   4862..4878    -  protein_bind   lac operator: The lac repressor binds to the lac operator to inhibit transcription in E. coli. This inhibition can be relieved by adding lactose or isopropyl-β-D-thiogalactopyranoside (IPTG). lac repressor encoded by lacI
   4886..4916    -  promoter       lac promoter: promoter for the E. coli lac operon
   4938..4957    +  polyA_signal   SV40 poly(A) signal (fragment): SV40 polyadenylation signal
   4991..5419    -  rep_origin     f1 ori (sequence partly withheld): f1 bacteriophage origin of replication; arrow indicates direction of (+) strand synthesis
   5446..5550    +  promoter       AmpR promoter: bla
   5552..5909    +  promoter       SV40 promoter: SV40 enhancer and early promoter
   5944..6738    +  CDS            NeoR/KanR: aminoglycoside phosphotransferase from Tn5; aph(3')-II (or nptII); confers resistance to neomycin, kanamycin, and G418 (Geneticin®)
   6759..6911    +  CDS            ble (fragment): BLE_KLEPN - Experimental evidence at protein level: Swiss-Prot protein existence level 1. Binding protein with a strong affinity to the bleomycin family of antibiotics. Binds to CL990; an antimitotic-antibiotic compound. From Klebsiella pneumoniae.
   6970..7017    +  polyA_signal   HSV TK poly(A) signal: herpes simplex virus thymidine kinase polyadenylation signal (Cole and Stacy, 1985)
   7108..7124    -  polyA_signal   bGH poly(A) signal (fragment): bovine growth hormone polyadenylation signal
   7346..7934    +  rep_origin     ori: high-copy-number ColE1/pMB1/pBR322/pUC origin of replication
   8060..8137    +  misc_feature   MCS: multiple cloning site
>Addgene plasmid #112614 | pVHC | addgene full sequence | sequence record 224545 | Addgene NGS Result
GGCAAAGAATTCATGAGGCCGGCCACC
[378 nt withheld, positions 28-405]
TCCACCATGGTGAGCAAGGGCGAGGAGCTGTTCACCGGGGTGGTGCCCATCCTGGTCGAGCTGGACGGCG
ACGTAAACGGCCACAAGTTCAGCGTGTCCGGCGAGGGCGAGGGCGATGCCACCTACGGCAAGCTGACCCT
GAAGCTGATCTGCACCACCGGCAAGCTGCCCGTGCCCTGGCCCACCCTCGTGACCACCCTGGGCTACGGC
CTGCAGTGCTTCGCCCGCTACCCCGACCACATGAAGCAGCACGACTTCTTCAAGTCCGCCATGCCCGAAG
GCTACGTCCAGGAGCGCACCATCTTCTTCAAGGACGACGGCAACTACAAGACCCGCGCCGAGGTGAAGTT
CGAGGGCGACACCCTGGTGAACCGCATCGAGCTGAAGGGCATCGACTTCAAGGAGGACGGCAACATCCTG
GGGCACAAGCTGGAGTACAACTACAACAGCCACAACGTCTATATCACCGCCGACAAGCAGAAGAACGGCA
TCAAGGCCAACTTCAAGATCCGCCACAACATCGAGGACGGCGGCGTGCAGCTCGCCGACCACTACCAGCA
GAACACCCCCATCGGCGACGGCCCCGTGCTGCTGCCCGACAACCACTACCTGAGCTACCAGTCCGCCCTG
AGCAAAGACCCCAACGAGAAGCGCGATCACATGGTCCTGCTGGAGTTCGTGACCGCCGCCGGGATCACTC
TCGGCATGGACGAGCTGTACAAGGGAAGCGGAGCTACTAACTTCAGCCTGCTGAAGCAGGCTGGAGACGT
GGAGGAGAACCCTGGACCTATGAAAAAGCCTGAACTCACCGCGACGTCTGTCGAGAAGTTTCTGATCGAA
AAGTTCGACAGCGTCTCCGACCTGATGCAGCTCTCGGAGGGCGAAGAATCTCGTGCTTTCAGCTTCGATG
TAGGAGGGCGTGGATATGTCCTGCGGGTAAATAGCTGCGCCGATGGTTTCTACAAAGATCGTTATGTTTA
TCGGCACTTTGCATCGGCCGCGCTCCCGATTCCGGAAGTGCTTGACATTGGGGAATTCAGCGAGAGCCTG
ACCTATTGCATCTCCCGCCGTGCACAGGGTGTCACGTTGCAAGACCTGCCTGAAACCGAACTGCCCGCTG
TTCTGCAGCCGGTCGCGGAGGCCATGGATGCGATCGCTGCGGCCGATCTTAGCCAGACGAGCGGGTTCGG
CCCATTCGGACCGCAAGGAATCGGTCAATACACTACATGGCGTGATTTCATATGCGCGATTGCTGATCCC
CATGTGTATCACTGGCAAACTGTGATGGACGACACCGTCAGTGCGTCCGTCGCGCAGGCTCTCGATGAGC
TGATGCTTTGGGCCGAGGACTGCCCCGAAGTCCGGCACCTCGTGCACGCGGATTTCGGCTCCAACAATGT
CCTGACGGACAATGGCCGCATAACAGCGGTCATTGACTGGAGCGAGGCGATGTTCGGGGATTCCCAATAC
GAGGTCGCCAACATCTTCTTCTGGAGGCCGTGGTTGGCTTGTATGGAGCAGCAGACGCGCTACTTCGAGC
GGAGGCATCCGGAGCTTGCAGGATCGCCGCGGCTCCGGGCGTATATGCTCCGCATTGGTCTTGACCAACT
CTATCAGAGCTTGGTTGACGGCAATTTCGATGATGCAGCTTGGGCGCAGGGTCGATGCGACGCAATCGTC
CGATCCGGAGCCGGGACTGTCGGGCGTACACAAATCGCCCGCAGAAGCGCGGCCGTCTGGACCGATGGCT
GTGTAGAAGTACTCGCCGATAGTGGAAACCGACGCCCCAGCACTCGTCCGAGGGCAAAGGAACGCGGCTC
CGGCGCAACAAATTTCTCTCTCCTCAAACAAGCAGGCGATGTTGAAGAAAATCCCGGGCCCATGTCCAAT
TTACTGACCGTACACCAAAATTTGCCTGCATTACCGGTCGATGCAACGAGTGATGAGGTTCGCAAGAACC
TGATGGACATGTTCAGGGATCGCCAGGCGTTTTCTGAGCATACCTGGAAAATGCTTCTGTCCGTTTGCCG
GTCGTGGGCGGCATGGTGCAAGTTGAATAACCGGAAATGGTTTCCCGCAGAACCTGAAGATGTTCGCGAT
TATCTTCTATATCTTCAGGCGCGCGGTCTGGCAGTAAAAACTATCCAGCAACATTTGGGCCAGCTAAACA
TGCTTCATCGTCGGTCCGGGCTGCCACGACCAAGTGACAGCAATGCTGTTTCACTGGTTATGCGGCGGAT
CCGAAAAGAAAACGTTGATGCCGGTGAACGTGCAAAACAGGCTCTAGCGTTCGAACGCACTGATTTCGAC
CAGGTTCGTTCACTCATGGAAAATAGCGATCGCTGCCAGGATATACGTAATCTGGCATTTCTGGGGATTG
CTTATAACACCCTGTTACGTATAGCCGAAATTGCCAGGATCAGGGTTAAAGATATCTCACGTACTGACGG
TGGGAGAATGTTAATCCATATTGGCAGAACGAAAACGCTGGTTAGCACCGCAGGTGTAGAGAAGGCACTT
AGCCTGGGGGTAACTAAACTGGTCGAGCGATGGATTTCCGTCTCTGGTGTAGCTGATGATCCGAATAACT
ACCTGTTTTGCCGGGTCAGAAAAAATGGTGTTGCCGCGCCATCTGCCACCAGCCAGCTATCAACTCGCGC
CCTGGAAGGGATTTTTGAAGCAACTCATCGATTGATTTACGGCGCTAAGGATGACTCTGGTCAGAGATAC
CTGGCCTGGTCTGGACACAGTGCCCGTGTCGGAGCCGCGCGAGATATGGCCCGCGCTGGAGTTTCAATAC
CGGAGATCATGCAAGCTGGTGGCTGGACCAATGTAAATATTGTCATGAACTATATCCGTAACCTGGATAG
TGAAACAGGGGCAATGGTGCGCCTGCTGGAAGATGGCGATCTCGAGCCATCTGCTGGAGACATGAGAGCT
GCCAACCTTTGGCCAAGCCCGCTCATGATCAAACGCTCTAAGAAGAACAGCCTGGCCTTGTCCCTGACGG
CCGACCAGATGGTCAGTGCCTTGTTGGATGCTGAGCCCCCCATACTCTATTCCGAGTATGATCCTACCAG
ACCCTTCAGTGAAGCTTCGATGATGGGCTTACTGACCAACCTGGCAGACAGGGAGCTGGTTCACATGATC
AACTGGGCGAAGAGGGTGCCAGGCTTTGTGGATTTGACCCTCCATGATCAGGTCCACCTTCTAGAATGTG
CCTGGCTAGAGATCCTGATGATTGGTCTCGTCTGGCGCTCCATGGAGCACCCAGTGAAGCTACTGTTTGC
TCCTAACTTGCTCTTGGACAGGAACCAGGGAAAATGTGTAGAGGGCATGGTGGAGATCTTCGACATGCTG
CTGGCTACATCATCTCGGTTCCGCATGATGAATCTGCAGGGAGAGGAGTTTGTGTGCCTCAAATCTATTA
TTTTGCTTAATTCTGGAGTGTACACATTTCTGTCCAGCACCCTGAAGTCTCTGGAAGAGAAGGACCATAT
CCACCGAGTCCTGGACAAGATCACAGACACTTTGATCCACCTGATGGCCAAGGCAGGCCTGACCCTGCAG
CAGCAGCACCAGCGGCTGGCCCAGCTCCTCCTCATCCTCTCCCACATCAGGCACATGAGTAACAAAGGCA
TGGAGCATCTGTACAGCATGAAGTGCAAGAACGTGGTGCCCCTCTATGACCTGCTGCTGGAGGCGGCGGA
CGCCCACCGCCTACATGCGCCCACTAGCCGTGGAGGGGCATCCGTGGAGGAGACGGACCAAAGCCACTTG
GCCACTGCGGGCTCTACTTCATCGCATTCCTTGCAAAAGTATTACATCACGGGGGAGGCAGAGGGTTTCC
CTGCCACAGCTTGATAGCGGCCGCACTCCTCAGGTGCAGGCTGCCTATCAGAAGGTGGTGGCTGGTGTGG
CCAATGCCCTGGCTCACAAATACCACTGAGATCTTTTTCCCTCTGCCAAAAATTATGGGGACATCATGAA
GCCCCTTGAGCATCTGACTTCTGGCTAATAAAGGAAATTTATTTTCATTGCAATAGTGTGTTGGAATTTT
TTGTGTCTCTCACTCGGAAGGACATATGGGAGGGCAAATCATTTAAAACATCAGAATGAGTATTTGGTTT
AGAGTTTGGCAACATATGCCCATATGCTGGCTGCCATGAACAAAGGTTGGCTATAAAGAGGTCATCAGTA
TATGAAACAGCCCCCTGCTGTCCATTCCTTATTCCATAGAAAAGCCTTGACTTGAGGTTAGATTTTTTTT
ATATTTTGTTTTGTGTTATTTTTTTCTTTAACATCCCTAAAATTTTCCTTACATGTTTTACTAGCCAGAT
TTTTCCTCCTCTCCTGACTACTCCCAGTCATAGCTGTCCCTCTTCTCTTATGGAGATCCCTCGACCTGCA
GCCCAAGCTTGGCGTAATCATGGTCATAGCTGTTTCCTGTGTGAAATTGTTATCCGCTCACAATTCCACA
CAACATACGAGCCGGATGCATAAAGTGTAAAGCCTGGGGTGCCTAATGAGTGAAACTCATCAATGTATCT
TAAGGCGTAAATTGTAAGCGTTAATATTTTGTTAAAATTCGCGTTAAATTTTTGTTAAATCAGCTCATTT
TTTAACCAATAGGCCGAAATCGGCAAAATCCCTTATAAATCAAAAGAATAGACCGAGATAGGGT
[37 nt withheld, positions 5090-5126]
AAAGAACGTGGACTCCAACGTCAAAGG
[49 nt withheld, positions 5154-5202]
T
[91 nt withheld, positions 5204-5294]
G
[124 nt withheld, positions 5296-5419]
CAGGTGGCACTTTTCGGGGAAATGTGCGCGGAACCCCTATTTGTTTATTTTTCTAAATACATTCAAATAT
GTATCCGCTCATGAGACAATAACCCTGATAAATGCTTCAATAATATTGAAAAAGGAAGAGTCCTGAGGCG
GAAAGAACCAGCTGTGGAATGTGTGTCAGTTAGGGTGTGGAAAGTCCCCAGGCTCCCCAGCAGGCAGAAG
TATGCAAAGCATGCATCTCAATTAGTCAGCAACCAGGTGTGGAAAGTCCCCAGGCTCCCCAGCAGGCAGA
AGTATGCAAAGCATGCATCTCAATTAGTCAGCAACCATAGTCCCGCCCCTAACTCCGCCCATCCCGCCCC
TAACTCCGCCCAGTTCCGCCCATTCTCCGCCCCATGGCTGACTAATTTTTTTTATTTATGCAGAGGCCGA
GGCCGCCTCGGCCTCTGAGCTATTCCAGAAGTAGTGAGGAGGCTTTTTTGGAGGCCTAGGCTTTTGCAAA
GATCGATCAAGAGACAGGATGAGGATCGTTTCGCATGATTGAACAAGATGGATTGCACGCAGGTTCTCCG
GCCGCTTGGGTGGAGAGGCTATTCGGCTATGACTGGGCACAACAGACAATCGGCTGCTCTGATGCCGCCG
TGTTCCGGCTGTCAGCGCAGGGGCGCCCGGTTCTTTTTGTCAAGACCGACCTGTCCGGTGCCCTGAATGA
ACTGCAAGACGAGGCAGCGCGGCTATCGTGGCTGGCCACGACGGGCGTTCCTTGCGCAGCTGTGCTCGAC
GTTGTCACTGAAGCGGGAAGGGACTGGCTGCTATTGGGCGAAGTGCCGGGGCAGGATCTCCTGTCATCTC
ACCTTGCTCCTGCCGAGAAAGTATCCATCATGGCTGATGCAATGCGGCGGCTGCATACGCTTGATCCGGC
TACCTGCCCATTCGACCACCAAGCGAAACATCGCATCGAGCGAGCACGTACTCGGATGGAAGCCGGTCTT
GTCGATCAGGATGATCTGGACGAAGAGCATCAGGGGCTCGCGCCAGCCGAACTGTTCGCCAGGCTCAAGG
CGAGCATGCCCGACGGCGAGGATCTCGTCGTGACCCATGGCGATGCCTGCTTGCCGAATATCATGGTGGA
AAATGGCCGCTTTTCTGGATTCATCGACTGTGGCCGGCTGGGTGTGGCGGACCGCTATCAGGACATAGCG
TTGGCTACCCGTGATATTGCTGAAGAGCTTGGCGGCGAATGGGCTGACCGCTTCCTCGTGCTTTACGGTA
TCGCCGCTCCCGATTCGCAGCGCATCGCCTTCTATCGCCTTCTTGACGAGTTCTTCTGAGCGGGACTCTG
GGGTTCGAAATGACCGACCAAGCGACGCCCAACCTGCCATCACGAGATTTCGATTCCACCGCCGCCTTCT
ATGAAAGGTTGGGCTTCGGAATCGTTTTCCGGGACGCCGGCTGGATGATCCTCCAGCGCGGGGATCTCAT
GCTGGAGTTCTTCGCCCACCCTAGGGGGAGGCTAACTGAAACACGGAAGGAGACAATACCGGAAGGAACC
CGCGCTATGACGGCAATAAAAAGACAGAATAAAACGCACGGTGTTGGGTCGTTTGTTCATAAACGCGGGG
TTCGGTCCCAGGGCTGGCACTCTGTCGATACCCCACCGAGACCCCATTGGGGCCAATACGCCCGCGTTTC
TTCCTTTTCCCCACCCCACCCCCCAAGTTCGGGTGAAGGCCCAGGGCTCGCAGCCAACGTCGGGGCGGCA
GGCCCTGCCATAGCCTCAGGTTACTCATATATACTTTAGATTGATTTAAAACTTCATTTTTAATTTAAAA
GGATCTAGGTGAAGATCCTTTTTGATAATCTCATGACCAAAATCCCTTAACGTGAGTTTTCGTTCCACTG
AGCGTCAGACCCCGTAGAAAAGATCAAAGGATCTTCTTGAGATCCTTTTTTTCTGCGCGTAATCTGCTGC
TTGCAAACAAAAAAACCACCGCTACCAGCGGTGGTTTGTTTGCCGGATCAAGAGCTACCAACTCTTTTTC
CGAAGGTAACTGGCTTCAGCAGAGCGCAGATACCAAATACTGTTCTTCTAGTGTAGCCGTAGTTAGGCCA
CCACTTCAAGAACTCTGTAGCACCGCCTACATACCTCGCTCTGCTAATCCTGTTACCAGTGGCTGCTGCC
AGTGGCGATAAGTCGTGTCTTACCGGGTTGGACTCAAGACGATAGTTACCGGATAAGGCGCAGCGGTCGG
GCTGAACGGGGGGTTCGTGCACACAGCCCAGCTTGGAGCGAACGACCTACACCGAACTGAGATACCTACA
GCGTGAGCTATGAGAAAGCGCCACGCTTCCCGAAGGGAGAAAGGCGGACAGGTATCCGGTAAGCGGCAGG
GTCGGAACAGGAGAGCGCACGAGGGAGCTTCCAGGGGGAAACGCCTGGTATCTTTATAGTCCTGTCGGGT
TTCGCCACCTCTGACTTGAGCGTCGATTTTTGTGATGCTCGTCAGGGGGGCGGAGCCTATGGAAAAACGC
CAGCAACGCGGCCTTTTTACGGTTCCTGGCCTTTTGCTGGCCTTTTGCTCACATGTTCTTTCCTGCGTTA
TCCCCTGATTCTGTGGATAACCGTATTACCGCCATGCATTAGTTATTACTAGCGCTACCGGACTCAGATC
TCGAGCTCAAGCTTCGAATTCTGCAGTCGACGGTACCGCGGGCCCGGGATCCACCGGTCGCC
